LOCUS       Exported 948 bp ds-DNA linear SYN 31-MAY-2021
DEFINITION  Bacterial expression for structure determination; may not be full
            ORF.
ACCESSION   .
VERSION     .
KEYWORDS    SIRT6
SOURCE      synthetic DNA construct
  ORGANISM  synthetic DNA construct
REFERENCE   1 (bases 1 to 948)
  TITLE     SGC SIRT6 plasmids
  JOURNAL   Unpublished
REFERENCE   2 (bases 1 to 948)
  AUTHORS   .
  TITLE     Direct Submission
  JOURNAL   Exported May 31, 2021 from SnapGene Server 1.1.58
            http://www.snapgene.com
FEATURES             Location/Qualifiers
     source          1..948
                     /organism="synthetic DNA construct"
                     /mol_type="other DNA"
ORIGIN
        1 gtgaattacg cggcggggct gtcgccgtac gcggacaagg gcaagtgcgg cctcccggag
       61 atcttcgacc ccccggagga gctggagcgg aaggtgtggg aactggcgag gctggtctgg
      121 cagtcttcca gtgtggtgtt ccacacgggt gccggcatca gcactgcctc tggcatcccc
      181 gacttcaggg gtccccacgg agtctggacc atggaggagc gaggtctggc ccccaagttc
      241 gacaccacct ttgagagcgc gcggcccacg cagacccaca tggcgctggt gcagctggag
      301 cgcgtgggcc tcctccgctt cctggtcagc cagaacgtgg acgggctcca tgtgcgctca
      361 ggcttcccca gggacaaact ggcagagctc cacgggaaca tgtttgtgga agaatgtgcc
      421 aagtgtaaga cgcagtacgt ccgagacaca gtcgtgggca ccatgggcct gaaggccacg
      481 ggccggctct gcaccgtggc taaggcaagg gggctgcgag cctgcagggg agagctgagg
      541 gacaccatcc tagactggga ggactccctg cccgaccggg acctggcact cgccgatgag
      601 gccagcagga acgccgacct gtccatcacg ctgggtacat cgctgcagat ccggcccagc
      661 gggaacctgc cgctggctac caagcgccgg ggaggccgcc tggtcatcgt caacctgcag
      721 cccaccaagc acgaccgcca tgctgacctc cgcatccatg gctacgttga cgaggtcatg
      781 acccggctca tgaagcacct ggggctggag atccccgcct gggacggccc ccgtgtgctg
      841 gagagggcgc tgccacccct gccccgcccg cccaccccca agctggagcc caaggaggaa
      901 tctcccaccc ggatcaacgg ctctatcccc gccggcccca agcaggag
//
