>Addgene plasmid #41564 | SIRT6 | addgene partial sequence | sequence record 56215 | T7term 5'-GCTAGTTATTGCTCAGCGG-3'
TCTTCGGGCTTTGTTAGCAGCCGGATCTCAGTGGTGGTGGTGGTGGTGCTCGAGTGCGGCCGCAAGCTTC
GTCATCACTCCTGCTTGGGGCCGGCGGGGATAGAGCCGTTGATCCGGGTGGGAGATTCCTCCTTGGGCTC
CAGCTTGGGGGTGGGCGGGCGGGGCAGGGGTGGCAGCGCCCTCTCCAGCACACGGGGGCCGTCCCAGGCG
GGGATCTCCAGCCCCAGGTGCTTCATGAGCCGGGTCATGACCTCGTCAACGTAGCCATGGATGCGGAGGT
CAGCATGGCGGTCGTGCTTGGTGGGCTGCAGGTTGACGATGACCAGGCGGCCTCCCCGGCGCTTGGTAGC
CAGCGGCAGGTTCCCGCTGGGCCGGATCTGCAGCGATGTACCCAGCGTGATGGACAGGTCGGCGTTCCTG
CTGGCCTCATCGGCGAGTGCCAGGTCCCGGTCGGGCAGGGAGTCCTCCCAGTCTAGGATGGTGTCCCTCA
GCTCTCCCCTGCAGGCTCGCAGCCCCCTTGCCTTAGCCACGGTGCAGAGCCGGCCCGTGGCCTTCAGGCC
CATGGTGCCCACGACTGTGTCTCGGACGTACTGCGTCTTACACTTGGCACATTCTTCCACAAACATGTTC
CCGTGGAGCTCTGCCAGTTTGTCCCTGGGGAAGCCTGAGCGCACATGGAGCCCGTCCACGTTCTGGCTGA
CCAGGAAGCGGAGGAGGCCCACGCGCTCCAGCTGCACCAGCGCCATGTGGGTCTGCGTGGGCCGCGCGCT
CTCAAAGGTGGTGTCGAACTTGGGGGCCAGACCTCGCTCCTCCATGGTCCAGACTCCGTGGGGACCCCTG
AAGTCGGGGATGCCAGAGGCAGTGCTGATGCCGGCACCCGTGTGGAACACCACACTGGAAGACTGCCAGA
CCAGCCTCGCCAGTTCCCACACCTTCCGCTCCAGCTC
