>Addgene plasmid #41564 | SIRT6 | addgene partial sequence | sequence record 56574 | T7 5'-TAATACGACTCACTATAGGG-3'
TCCTCTAGAAATATTTTGTTTACTTTAAGAAGGAGATATACCATGGGCAGCAGCCATCATCATCATCATC
ACAGCAGCGGCCTGGTTCCGCGTGGTAGTGTGAATTACGCGGCGGGGCTGTCGCCGTACGCGGACAAGGG
CAAGTGCGGCCTCCCGGAGATCTTCGACCCCCCGGAGGAGCTGGAGCGGAAGGTGTGGGAACTGGCGAGG
CTGGTCTGGCAGTCTTCCAGTGTGGTGTTCCACACGGGTGCCGGCATCAGCACTGCCTCTGGCATCCCCG
ACTTCAGGGGTCCCCACGGAGTCTGGACCATGGAGGAGCGAGGTCTGGCCCCCAAGTTCGACACCACCTT
TGAGAGCGCGCGGCCCACGCAGACCCACATGGCGCTGGTGCAGCTGGAGCGCGTGGGCCTCCTCCGCTTC
CTGGTCAGCCAGAACGTGGACGGGCTCCATGTGCGCTCAGGCTTCCCCAGGGACAAACTGGCAGAGCTCC
ACGGGAACATGTTTGTGGAAGAATGTGCCAAGTGTAAGACGCAGTACGTCCGAGACACAGTCGTGGGCAC
CATGGGCCTGAAGGCCACGGGCCGGCTCTGCACCGTGGCTAAGGCAAGGGGGCTGCGAGCCTGCAGGGGA
GAGCTGAGGGACACCATCCTAGACTGGGAGGACTCCCTGCCCGACCGGGACCTGGCACTCGCCGATGAGG
CCAGCAGGAACGCCGACCTGTCCATCACGCTGGGTACATCGCTGCAGATCCGGCCCAGCGGGAACCTGCC
GCTGGCTACCAAGCGCCGGGGAGGCCGCCTGGTCATCGTCAACCTGCAGCCCACCAAGCACGACCGCCAT
GCTGACCTCCGCATCCATGGCTACGTTGACGAGGTCATGACCCGGCTCATGAAGCACCTGGGGCTGGAGA
TCCCCGCCTGGGACGGCCC
