[The description below was written by a language model from this plasmid's Addgene catalogue record and the feature table of its GenBank file.]
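Description:
SIRT6 is a bacterial expression plasmid built on pET28a-LIC, a ligation-independent-cloning derivative of the pET28a vector, and made for producing recombinant human sirtuin 6 for structure determination. The insert is a 948 bp fragment of the human SIRT6 coding sequence covering amino acids 3–318, so it is a truncated crystallography construct rather than the full open reading frame, as the catalogue entry itself cautions. The record links it to deposited crystal structures of the protein. SIRT6 belongs to the sirtuin family of NAD+-dependent enzymes, homologues of yeast Sir2.

Expression is driven by the T7 promoter, which requires a host supplying T7 RNA polymerase for protein production. The listed DH5alpha strain lacks that polymerase and serves only for propagating the plasmid. The protein carries an N-terminal His tag followed by a TEV protease recognition site, which allows capture by immobilised metal affinity chromatography and then removal of the tag to leave near-native protein suitable for crystallisation or biochemical work. Selection is by kanamycin resistance, and the plasmid is catalogued as high copy. The insert was introduced by ligation-independent cloning and can be checked by sequencing from the flanking T7 promoter and T7 terminator regions.

The sequence record held for this plasmid is only 948 bp long, matching the insert size, and carries no annotated features beyond the source line. Backbone elements such as the origin of replication, resistance gene and terminator are therefore inferred from the catalogue fields and the vector name, not confirmed by the feature table.
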