Addgene plasmid #41564: SIRT6
Purpose: Bacterial expression for structure determination; may not be full ORF
Depositing lab: Cheryl Arrowsmith. Depositing organization: University of Toronto.
Backbone
  Vector backbone: pET28a-LIC
  Backbone manufacturer: SGC
  Vector type: Bacterial Expression
Growth in bacteria
  Bacterial resistance: Kanamycin, 50 μg/mL
  Growth temperature: 37°C
  Growth strain: DH5alpha
  Copy number: High Copy
Gene/Insert
  Gene/Insert name: SIRT6 (alt names: sirtuin 6, silent mating type information regulation 2 homolog) 6; PDB:3K35, related to 3PKJ)
  Species: H. sapiens (human)
  Insert size (bp): 948
  Mutation: aa 3-318
  GenBank ID: BC005026
  Entrez Gene: SIRT6 (a.k.a. SIR2L6, hSIRT6)
  Promoter: T7
  Tag / fusion protein: His Tev (N terminal on insert)
  Cloning method: Ligation Independent Cloning
  Sequencing primers: 5′ T7; 3′ T7-term
Terms and licenses: Academic/Nonprofit Terms; Industry Terms: Not Available to Industry
How to cite: SIRT6 was a gift from Cheryl Arrowsmith (Addgene plasmid # 41564 ; http://n2t.net/addgene:41564 ; RRID:Addgene_41564)
